Addgene plasmid #177149: in-frame kanamycin backbone
Purpose: (Empty Backbone) Expresses kanamycin when ligated in-frame
Depositing lab: Markus Covert. Depositing organization: Stanford University. Publication: A multiplexed epitope barcoding strategy that enables dynamic cellular phenotypic screens. Kudo T, Lane K, Covert MW. Cell Syst. 2022 May 18;13(5):376-387.e8. doi: 10.1016/j.cels.2022.02.006. Epub 2022 Mar 21. PubMed 35316656.
Backbone
  Vector backbone: TOPO
  Vector type: Bacterial Expression
Growth in bacteria
  Bacterial resistance: Ampicillin, 100 μg/mL
  Growth temperature: 37°C
  Growth strain: DH5alpha
  Copy number: High Copy
Gene/Insert
  Cloning method: Restriction Enzyme
Terms and licenses: Academic/Nonprofit Terms; Industry Terms: Not Available to Industry
How to cite: in-frame kanamycin backbone was a gift from Markus Covert (Addgene plasmid # 177149 ; http://n2t.net/addgene:177149 ; RRID:Addgene_177149)
