[The description below was written by a language model from this plasmid's Addgene catalogue record and pLannotate feature annotations shown in this document.]
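Description:
The in-frame kanamycin backbone is a small (about 3.2 kb) empty bacterial vector built on a TOPO-type cloning backbone and designed as a reading-frame selection tool. It is propagated in E. coli as a high-copy plasmid through a ColE1/pUC-type origin of replication and is maintained with ampicillin, resistance being provided by a β-lactamase (AmpR) gene that spans the numbering origin of the circular sequence. Short annotated fragments of the bla promoter and of the pBR322 bom region appear to be backbone remnants.

The functional payload is a Tn5-derived NeoR/KanR coding sequence (aminoglycoside phosphotransferase, aph(3')-II), which confers kanamycin resistance in bacteria. A fragment annotated as Tn5 transposase lies just upstream of it, most likely reflecting native Tn5 sequence carried over with the resistance gene rather than a functional transposase. According to the stated purpose, kanamycin resistance is expressed only when a fragment is ligated in-frame, by restriction enzyme cloning. This implies that the resistance gene depends on the insert to establish a productive reading frame, so that kanamycin selection enriches for clones carrying intact open reading frames without frameshifts or stop codons. The record does not identify the promoter driving the kanamycin cassette, the cloning sites, or exactly how the frame dependence is engineered.

The plasmid was deposited in connection with work on multiplexed epitope barcoding for cellular phenotypic screens. In that setting, such a backbone would plausibly serve to select correctly assembled, in-frame coding fragments, though the record does not describe this use explicitly.
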