Features (pLannotate 1.2.2; 7 found; start..end, strand, type, name):
    525..577     -  promoter       AmpR promoter (fragment): bla
    648..1236    +  rep_origin     ori: high-copy-number ColE1/pMB1/pBR322/pUC origin of replication
   1434..1703    +  CDS            tnpA (fragment): TN5P_ECOLX - Also known as tnp. Experimental evidence at protein level: Swiss-Prot protein existence level 1. Mediates transposition of transposon Tn5 by a 'cut and paste' mechanism. First, the monomeric transposase binds the 19 bp inverted DNA repeats flanking the transposon. Then, dimerization of the DNA- bound transposase creates a synaptic DNA complex. After nicking of the first DNA strand, excision of the transposon proceeds through a series of intermediates. The transposase then mediates the insertion of the transposon at a new site by strand transfer. The activity of the wild- type tran
   1783..2574    +  CDS            NeoR/KanR: aminoglycoside phosphotransferase from Tn5; aph(3')-II (or nptII); confers resistance to neomycin, kanamycin, and G418 (Geneticin®)
   2595..2645    -  misc_feature   bom (fragment): basis of mobility region from pBR322
   2672..2731    +  promoter       AmpR promoter (fragment): bla
   2824..524     -  CDS            AmpR (across the origin): β-lactamase; bla; confers resistance to ampicillin, carbenicillin, and related antibiotics
>Addgene plasmid #177149 | in-frame kanamycin backbone | addgene full sequence | sequence record 356207 | Addgene NGS Result
TCGTCGTTTGGTATGGCTTCATTCAGCTCCGGTTCCCAACGATCAAGGCGAGTTACATGATCCCCCATGT
TGTGCAAAAAAGCGGTTAGCTCCTTCGGTCCTCCGATCGTTGTCAGAAGTAAGTTGGCCGCAGTGTTATC
ACTCATGGTTATGGCAGCACTGCATAATTCTCTTACTGTCATGCCATCCGTAAGATGCTTTTCTGTGACT
GGTGAGTACTCAACCAAGTCATTCTGAGAATAGTGTATGCGGCGACCGAGTTGCTCTTGCCCGGCGTCAA
TACGGGATAATACCGCGCCACATAGCAGAACTTTAAAAGTGCTCATCATTGGAAAACGTTCTTCGGGGCG
AAAACTCTCAAGGATCTTACCGCTGTTGAGATCCAGTTCGATGTAACCCACTCGTGCACCCAACTGATCT
TCAGCATCTTTTACTTTCACCAGCGTTTCTGGGTGAGCAAAAACAGGAAGGCAAAATGCCGCAAAAAAGG
GAATAAGGGCGACACGGAAATGTTGAATACTCATACTCTTCCTTTTTCAATATTATTGAAGCATTTATCA
GGGTTATTGTCTCATGACCAAAATCCCTTAACGTGAGTTTTCGTTCCACTGAGCGTCAGACCCCGTAGAA
AAGATCAAAGGATCTTCTTGAGATCCTTTTTTTCTGCGCGTAATCTGCTGCTTGCAAACAAAAAAACCAC
CGCTACCAGCGGTGGTTTGTTTGCCGGATCAAGAGCTACCAACTCTTTTTCCGAAGGTAACTGGCTTCAG
CAGAGCGCAGATACCAAATACTGTTCTTCTAGTGTAGCCGTAGTTAGGCCACCACTTCAAGAACTCTGTA
GCACCGCCTACATACCTCGCTCTGCTAATCCTGTTACCAGTGGCTGCTGCCAGTGGCGATAAGTCGTGTC
TTACCGGGTTGGACTCAAGACGATAGTTACCGGATAAGGCGCAGCGGTCGGGCTGAACGGGGGGTTCGTG
CACACAGCCCAGCTTGGAGCGAACGACCTACACCGAACTGAGATACCTACAGCGTGAGCTATGAGAAAGC
GCCACGCTTCCCGAAGGGAGAAAGGCGGACAGGTATCCGGTAAGCGGCAGGGTCGGAACAGGAGAGCGCA
CGAGGGAGCTTCCAGGGGGAAACGCCTGGTATCTTTATAGTCCTGTCGGGTTTCGCCACCTCTGACTTGA
GCGTCGATTTTTGTGATGCTCGTCAGGGGGGCGGAGCCTATGGAAAAACGCCAGCAACGCGGCCTTTTTA
CGGTTCCTGGCCTTTTGCTGGCCTTTTGCTCACATGTTCTTTCCTGCGTTATCCCCTGATTCTGTGGATA
ACCGTATTACCGCCTTTGAGTGAGCTGATACCGCTCGCCGCAGCCGAACGACCGAGCGCAGCGAGTCAGT
GAGCGAGGAAGCGGAAGACACCTAGATCCTTTTCACGTAGAAAGCCAGTCCGCAGAAACGGTGCTGACCC
CGGATGAATGTCAGCTACTGGGCTATCTGGACAAGGGAAAACGCAAGCGCAAAGAGAAAGCAGGTAGCTT
GCAGTGGGCTTACATGGCGATAGCTAGACTGGGCGGTTTTATGGACAGCAAGCGAACCGGAATTGCCAGC
TGGGGCGCCCTCTGGTAAGGTTGGGAAGCCCTGCAAAGTAAACTGGATGGCTTTCTTGCCGCCAAGGATC
TGATGGCGCAGGGGATCAAGCTCTGATCAAGAGACAGGATGAGGATCGTTTCGCATGGGGCGCGCCTGAT
CATAGATCCTGCAGGGCGATCGCGTAATTAGCATTGAACAAGATGGATTGCACGCAGGTTCTCCGGCCGC
TTGGGTGGAGAGGCTATTCGGCTATGACTGGGCACAACAGACAATCGGCTGCTCTGATGCCGCCGTGTTC
CGGCTGTCAGCGCAGGGGCGCCCGGTTCTTTTTGTCAAGACCGACCTGTCCGGTGCCCTGAATGAACTGC
AAGACGAGGCAGCGCGGCTATCGTGGCTGGCCACGACGGGCGTTCCTTGCGCAGCTGTGCTCGACGTTGT
CACTGAAGCGGGAAGGGACTGGCTGCTATTGGGCGAAGTGCCGGGGCAGGATCTCCTGTCATCTCACCTT
GCTCCTGCCGAGAAAGTATCCATCATGGCTGATGCAATGCGGCGGCTGCATACGCTTGATCCGGCTACCT
GCCCATTCGACCACCAAGCGAAACATCGCATCGAGCGAGCACGTACTCGGATGGAAGCCGGTCTTGTCGA
TCAGGATGATCTGGACGAAGAGCATCAGGGGCTCGCGCCAGCCGAACTGTTCGCCAGGCTCAAGGCGAGC
ATGCCCGACGGCGAGGATCTCGTCGTGACCCATGGCGATGCCTGCTTGCCGAATATCATGGTGGAAAATG
GCCGCTTTTCTGGATTCATCGACTGTGGCCGGCTGGGTGTGGCGGACCGCTATCAGGACATAGCGTTGGC
TACCCGTGATATTGCTGAAGAGCTTGGCGGCGAATGGGCTGACCGCTTCCTCGTGCTTTACGGTATCGCC
GCTCCCGATTCGCAGCGCATCGCCTTCTATCGCCTTCTTGACGAGTTCTTCTGAATTATTAACGCTTACA
ATTTCCTGATGCGGTATTTTCTCCTTACGCATCTGTGCGGTATTTCACACCGCATCAGGTGGCACTTTTC
GGGGAAATGTGCGCGGAACCCCTATTTGTTTATTTTTCTAAATACATTCAAATATGTATCCGCTCATGAG
ATTATCAAAAAGGATCTTCACCTAGATCCTTTTAAATTAAAAATGAAGTTTTAAATCAATCTAAAGTATA
TATGAGTAAACTTGGTCTGACAGTTACCAATGCTTAATCAGTGAGGCACCTATCTCAGCGATCTGTCTAT
TTCGTTCATCCATAGTTGCCTGACTCCCCGTCGTGTAGATAACTACGATACGGGAGGGCTTACCATCTGG
CCCCAGTGCTGCAATGATACCGCGAGACCCACGCTCACCGGCTCCAGATTTATCAGCAATAAACCAGCCA
GCCGGAAGGGCCGAGCGCAGAAGTGGTCCTGCAACTTTATCCGCCTCCATCCAGTCTATTAATTGTTGCC
GGGAAGCTAGAGTAAGTAGTTCGCCAGTTAATAGTTTGCGCAACGTTGTTGCCATTGCTACAGGCATCGT
GGTGTCACGC
